Addgene plasmid #222558: pPB-cT3G-cERP2-YTHDC2
Purpose: PiggyBac transposon plasmid for doxycycline inducible expression of YTHDC2
Depositing lab: George Church. Depositing organization: Harvard Medical School. Publication: Induction of Meiosis from Human Pluripotent Stem Cells. Pierson Smela M, Adams J, Ma C, Breimann L, Widocki U, Shioda T, Church GM. bioRxiv 2024.05.31.596483 10.1101/2024.05.31.596483.
Backbone
  Vector backbone: pPB-cT3G-cERP2
  Vector type: Mammalian Expression
  Selectable markers: Puromycin
Growth in bacteria
  Bacterial resistance: Ampicillin, 100 μg/mL
  Growth temperature: 37°C
  Growth strain: DH5alpha
  Copy number: High Copy
Gene/Insert
  Gene/Insert name: YTHDC2
  Species: H. sapiens (human)
  Entrez Gene: YTHDC2 (a.k.a. CAHL, hYTHDC2)
  Cloning method: Gateway Cloning
Terms and licenses: Academic/Nonprofit Terms; Industry Terms: Not Available to Industry
Depositor comments: Please visit https://doi.org/10.1101/2024.05.31.596483 for bioRxiv preprint.
How to cite: pPB-cT3G-cERP2-YTHDC2 was a gift from George Church (Addgene plasmid # 222558 ; http://n2t.net/addgene:222558 ; RRID:Addgene_222558)
