[The description below was written by a language model from this plasmid's Addgene catalogue record and pLannotate feature annotations shown in this document.]
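Description:
pPB-cT3G-cERP2-YTHDC2 is a mammalian expression plasmid built on the pPB-cT3G-cERP2 PiggyBac transposon backbone, designed for doxycycline-inducible expression of human YTHDC2. In bacteria it is maintained as a high-copy plasmid through a ColE1/pUC-type origin and selected with ampicillin via the β-lactamase gene. The catalogue describes it as a PiggyBac transposon, meaning the cargo is intended to be integrated into the host genome when a PiggyBac transposase is supplied, but the transposon terminal repeats are not called out in the automated feature table.

The payload is an all-in-one Tet-On arrangement made of two divergent units. A third-generation Tet-responsive promoter (annotated as TRE3G and tight TRE fragments) drives the full-length YTHDC2 coding sequence, which sits between attB1 and attB2 sites left by Gateway cloning and is followed by an SV40 polyadenylation signal. A short match to an HA epitope lies just after attB2, but the record does not show whether it is translated as a tag. On the opposite strand, a CMV enhancer fused to the EF-1α core promoter drives a reverse tetracycline transactivator (rtTA3-type, with VP16-derived activation repeats), followed by the puromycin N-acetyltransferase gene and a second SV40 polyadenylation signal. Stably integrated cells can therefore be selected with puromycin and already carry the transactivator needed to switch on YTHDC2 when doxycycline is added. The small SNR52, gRNA scaffold, lacZα, lacI, rop and bom fragments are probably backbone remnants or chance matches.

YTHDC2 is an m6A-binding 3'-5' RNA helicase that promotes the mitotic-to-meiotic transition in the germline. The associated work concerns inducing meiosis from human pluripotent stem cells.
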