Features (pLannotate 1.2.2; 27 found; start..end, strand, type, name):
      9..257     +  promoter       TRE3GV promoter (fragment): 3rd-generation Tet-responsive promoter that can be activated by binding of Tet-On® 3G, optimized for retroviral and lentiviral vectors
    264..305     +  promoter       tight TRE promoter (fragment): Tet-responsive promoter PTight, consisting of seven tet operator sequences followed by the minimal CMV promoter
    368..392     +  protein_bind   attB1: mutant version of attB; recombination site for the Gateway® BP reaction BP Clonase™
    399..4688    +  CDS            YTHDC2: YTDC2_HUMAN - Experimental evidence at protein level: Swiss-Prot protein existence level 1. 3'-5' RNA helicase that plays a key role in the male and female germline by promoting transition from mitotic to meiotic divisions in stem cells (PubMed:26318451, PubMed:29033321, PubMed:29970596). Specifically recognizes and binds N6-methyladenosine (m6A)-containing RNAs, a modification present at internal sites of mRNAs and some non-coding RNAs that plays a role in the efficiency of RNA processing and stability (PubMed:26318451, PubMed:29033321). Essential for ensuring a successful progression of the
   4692..4716    -  protein_bind   attB2: mutant version of attB; recombination site for the Gateway® BP reaction BP Clonase™
   4718..4746    +  CDS            3xHA (fragment): three tandem HA epitope tags
   4784..4806    +  promoter       SNR52 promoter (fragment): promoter for the S. cerevisiae small nucleolar RNA gene SNR52
   4827..4850    +  misc_RNA       gRNA scaffold (fragment): guide RNA scaffold for the Streptococcus pyogenes CRISPR/Cas9 system
   4911..5045    -  polyA_signal   SV40 poly(A) signal: SV40 polyadenylation signal
   5358..5515    +  CDS            lacZα (fragment): LacZα fragment of β-galactosidase; lacZ fragment
   5521..5620    -  misc_feature   bom (fragment): basis of mobility region from pBR322
   5724..5759    -  CDS            rop (fragment): Rop protein, which maintains plasmids at low copy number; rop
   5855..5959    +  promoter       AmpR promoter: bla
   5960..6820    +  CDS            AmpR: β-lactamase; bla; confers resistance to ampicillin, carbenicillin, and related antibiotics
   6991..7579    +  rep_origin     ori: high-copy-number ColE1/pMB1/pBR322/pUC origin of replication
   7762..7854    +  CDS            lacI (fragment): lac repressor; lacI; The lac repressor binds to the lac operator to inhibit transcription in E. coli. This inhibition can be relieved by adding lactose or isopropyl-β-D-thiogalactopyranoside (IPTG).
   7860..7943    +  CDS            lacI (fragment): lac repressor; lacI; The lac repressor binds to the lac operator to inhibit transcription in E. coli. This inhibition can be relieved by adding lactose or isopropyl-β-D-thiogalactopyranoside (IPTG).
   7956..7977    +  protein_bind   CAP binding site: CAP binding activates transcription in the presence of cAMP. E. coli catabolite activator protein
   7992..8022    +  promoter       lac promoter: promoter for the E. coli lac operon
   8026..8048    +  protein_bind   lac operator (fragment): The lac repressor binds to the lac operator to inhibit transcription in E. coli. This inhibition can be relieved by adding lactose or isopropyl-β-D-thiogalactopyranoside (IPTG). lac repressor encoded by lacI
   8334..8415    -  polyA_signal   SV40 poly(A) signal: SV40 polyadenylation signal
   8438..8521    -  CDS            large T antigen (fragment): large T antigen from SV40 (simian virus 40)
   8535..9131    -  CDS            pac: PUAC_STRAD - Protein predicted: Swiss-Prot protein existence level 4. Detoxification of puromycin. From Streptomyces alboniger.
   9204..9314    -  CDS            VP48: 3 tandem repeats of the minimal activation domain of herpes simplex virus VP16 (Cheng et al., 2013)
   9244..9941    -  CDS            rtTA3 (fragment): reverse tetracycline transactivator 3 activates expression from Tet-responsive promoters in the presence of doxycycline
   9994..10205   -  promoter       EF-1α core promoter: core promoter for human elongation factor EF-1α
  10206..10585   -  enhancer       CMV enhancer: human cytomegalovirus immediate early enhancer
>Addgene plasmid #222558 | pPB-cT3G-cERP2-YTHDC2 | addgene full sequence | sequence record 439865 | Addgene NGS Result
ATCACCTCGAGTTTACTCCCTATCAGTGATAGAGAACGTATGAAGAGTTTACTCCCTATCAGTGATAGAG
AACGTATGCAGACTTTACTCCCTATCAGTGATAGAGAACGTATAAGGAGTTTACTCCCTATCAGTGATAG
AGAACGTATGACCAGTTTACTCCCTATCAGTGATAGAGAACGTATCTACAGTTTACTCCCTATCAGTGAT
AGAGAACGTATATCCAGTTTACTCCCTATCAGTGATAGAGAACGTATAAGCTTGCCTATATAAGCAGAGC
TCGTTTAGTGAACCGTCAGATCGCCTGGAGACGCCATCCACGCTGTTTTGACCTCCATAGAAGACACCGG
GACCGATCCAGCCTACCACAAGTTTGTACAAAAAAGCAGGCTGCCACCATGAGCCGACCATCTTCCGTAT
CTCCCAGACAACCTGCACCCGGCGGAGGAGGCGGGGGGGGACCATCACCTTGCGGGCCAGGTGGAGGAGG
GCGAGCTAAAGGTCTTAAAGATATCCGAATCGACGAAGAAGTAAAGATTGCTGTAAACATAGCACTTGAA
CGTTTTCGCTATGGCGATCAACGTGAGATGGAGTTCCCCAGCTCCCTGACATCCACGGAGCGTGCGTTCA
TACACCGGTTATCCCAAAGCCTGGGACTGGTGAGCAAGTCCAAGGGGAAAGGGGCGAACCGTTATCTGAC
AGTCAAGAAGAAGGACGGCAGCGAGACCGCCCACGCTATGATGACTTGCAACCTGACACACAACACCAAG
CACGCCGTACGCTCTCTGATCCAGCGGTTCCCCGTGACTAACAAGGAAAGGACTGAGTTATTACCAAAGA
CCGAGCGAGGCAACGTTTTCGCCGTCGAGGCGGAGAATAGGGAGATGTCTAAAACGTCCGGACGCCTTAA
TAACGGTATCCCACAAATCCCTGTCAAGAGGGGTGAGTCTGAGTTCGACAGCTTCCGGCAATCCCTGCCC
GTTTTCGAAAAGCAAGAGGAGATCGTGAAGATTATCAAAGAGAACAAGGTCGTCCTGATCGTCGGTGAGA
CCGGTTCCGGGAAAACTACCCAAATCCCACAATTTCTGCTGGACGACTGTTTCAAGAACGGCATTCCTTG
TAGAATTTTCTGCACACAGCCTCGGCGCCTCGCCGCGATTGCAGTTGCAGAGCGCGTAGCTGCTGAACGA
AGAGAGAGAATCGGGCAGACCATAGGGTACCAAATACGGCTCGAGAGTCGGGTGTCACCCAAAACTCTGC
TCACCTTCTGCACAAACGGAGTTCTGCTCCGCACTCTTATGGCTGGGGACTCTACCCTCTCTACAGTCAC
TCACGTCATAGTTGACGAGGTTCACGAGAGAGACAGGTTCTCTGACTTCCTGTTAACGAAACTCCGCGAC
CTGCTCCAGAAACATCCTACCCTGAAGCTGATCCTGTCATCTGCCGCGCTGGACGTGAACCTGTTCATTC
GCTACTTCGGTAGCTGCCCTGTAATTTACATTCAAGGTCGACCCTTCGAGGTTAAGGAAATGTTCCTCGA
GGACATCCTTCGCACCACAGGTTACACGAATAAGGAAATGCTGAAGTACAAGAAAGAGAAGCAACAAGAG
GAAAAGCAGCAGACTACCTTGACTGAGTGGTATAGCGCCCAGGAGAACTCTTTTAAACCGGAGAGCCAAA
GACAACGCACAGTGTTAAACGTCACCGACGAATACGATCTCTTAGACGACGGCGGCGACGCCGTTTTCTC
TCAATTGACAGAGAAGGACGTCAACTGTCTGGAGCCCTGGCTGATCAAAGAGATGGACGCCTGTCTGAGC
GACATTTGGCTGCACAAGGACATAGACGCTTTCGCCCAAGTGTTCCACCTGATCCTGACCGAGAACGTGT
CCGTGGACTATAGGCACTCCGAGACATCTGCCACTGCGCTTATGGTGGCGGCCGGCAGGGGCTTCGCCTC
TCAGGTCGAGCAACTGATTTCTATGGGCGCAAACGTGCACAGCAAGGCCTCTAACGGGTGGATGGCCCTG
GACTGGGCCAAGCATTTCGGACAAACCGAGATCGTTGACCTGCTGGAGTCATATTCTGCGACCCTCGAGT
TCGGCAACCTCGACGAGTCCTCATTGGTGCAGACCAACGGGTCTGATCTGAGCGCAGAGGATCGAGAACT
GCTCAAGGCATACCACCACTCCTTTGACGACGAGAAGGTTGATCTGGACCTTATTATGCACCTGCTGTAT
AACATATGTCACTCCTGCGACGCCGGCGCCGTGCTGATCTTCTTGCCAGGTTACGATGAGATCGTGGGTT
TGAGGGACCGGATTCTCTTCGACGATAAACGCTTCGCAGATTCCACCCACCGTTATCAGGTGTTCATGCT
GCACTCCAACATGCAGACCAGCGACCAGAAGAAGGTGCTGAAGAATCCGCCCGCCGGCGTACGCAAGATT
ATCCTCAGCACAAACATCGCGGAGACGTCTATTACTGTGAACGACGTGGTGTTCGTGATCGACTCCGGCA
AAGTTAAGGAAAAGTCTTTCGACGCACTCAACTTCGTGACCATGTTGAAGATGGTGTGGATCAGCAAGGC
ATCAGCAATTCAAAGGAAGGGAAGAGCGGGCAGATGCCGGCCCGGGATCTGCTTCCGACTCTTTTCCCGC
CTGAGATTTCAAAACATGCTCGAGTTCCAAACACCAGAGCTGCTGCGAATGCCTCTGCAAGAGCTGTGTC
TTCACACTAAACTTCTCGCGCCCGTGAACTGCCCTATAGCCGACTTCTTGATGAAGGCCCCAGAGCCGCC
CCCTGCACTGATAGTGCGGAACGCCGTGCAGATGCTGAAAACTATCGACGCTATGGACACTTGGGAAGAC
CTCACGGAGTTGGGTTACCACCTGGCCGATCTTCCCGTGGAGCCTCACCTGGGCAAGATGGTACTGTGCG
CCGTCGTCCTTAAATGCTTGGATCCTATTCTCACCATCGCCTGTACCCTTGCATACAGAGACCCCTTCGT
GCTCCCGACACAAGCTAGCCAGAAGCGCGCCGCAATGCTCTGCCGCAAGAGATTCACCGCCGGCGCCTTT
TCCGATCACATGGCACTCCTGAGGGCCTTTCAAGCGTGGCAGAAGGCTAGGAGCGACGGATGGGAAAGAG
CTTTCTGCGAGAAGAACTTCCTGAGTCAAGCAACGATGGAGATTATAATTGGTATGCGGACGCAACTGCT
GGGACAGCTGCGGGCGAGTGGATTCGTCAGGGCCAGGGGCGGCGGGGATATAAGAGATGTGAATACGAAT
TCCGAAAACTGGGCGGTGGTGAAGGCAGCTCTGGTCGCCGGGATGTACCCCAACCTCGTTCATGTTGATC
GCGAAAACTTGGTCCTGACGGGTCCCAAAGAAAAGAAGGTCAGGTTCCACCCCGCCTCTGTGCTGAGCCA
ACCCCAGTACAAGAAAATCCCACCCGCAAACGGGCAGGCCGCCGCCATCAAAGCTTTGCCGACCGACTGG
CTGATCTACGACGAGATGACTAGGGCACACCGCATCGCAAACATCCGCTGCTGCTCTGCTGTTACCCCGG
TGACCATTCTGGTCTTTTGCGGGCCTGCCCGGCTGGCCTCTAACGCCCTGCAAGAGCCCAGCAGCTTCCG
CGTTGACGGTATCCCTAACGATTCTTCTGACAGCGAGATGGAAGATAAGACCACCGCGAACTTAGCTGCG
CTCAAGTTGGACGAATGGTTACACTTTACTCTCGAACCTGAAGCGGCCTCTTTGCTTCTCCAACTGAGGC
AGAAATGGCACTCTTTGTTCTTGCGGCGCATGCGGGCCCCTTCAAAGCCCTGGAGCCAGGTGGACGAGGC
AACTATTCGTGCCATCATTGCCGTGCTGTCTACAGAGGAGCAATCCGCCGGGCTCCAGCAGCCATCCGGA
ATAGGACAGCGGCCGCGACCCATGAGCAGCGAGGAATTGCCGCTGGCTTCCTCATGGCGGTCCAACAACT
CTCGCAAGTCTAGTGCCGACACCGAGTTCAGCGACGAATGCACGACCGCCGAGAGGGTCCTTATGAAGTC
CCCCTCACCCGCCCTGCATCCCCCGCAGAAATATAAGGACAGGGGCATACTCCACCCCAAGCGCGGGACC
GAAGATAGGTCTGACCAATCTTCCCTCAAGAGCACTGATAGTTCCTCTTATCCGTCACCGTGCGCATCCC
CCAGCCCGCCCTCTTCTGGCAAAGGAAGCAAGAGCCCAAGTCCCAGGCCCAATATGCCAGTGAGATATTT
TATCATGAAATCTTCCAACTTAAGGAATCTCGAGATCAGCCAGCAAAAGGGAATTTGGAGCACCACCCCA
TCCAACGAGAGGAAATTGAACAGAGCATTCTGGGAGTCTTCAATCGTGTATCTGGTCTTCAGTGTGCAGG
GCAGTGGGCACTTTCAAGGGTTCTCCCGCATGTCCAGTGAAATCGGGAGAGAGAAATCCCAAGATTGGGG
TTCAGCCGGGTTGGGCGGTGTGTTCAAAGTTGAATGGATCCGTAAAGAGTCATTGCCTTTCCAGTTCGCT
CATCACCTGCTGAACCCCTGGAACGATAATAAGAAGGTCCAAATTTCACGCGACGGCCAAGAGTTAGAGC
CATTGGTCGGGGAGCAACTTTTGCAACTGTGGGAGCGGCTCCCGCTGGGCGAGAAGAATACCACCGACTA
GACCCAGCTTTCTTGTACAAAGTGGTATACCCATACGATGTTCCAGATTACGCTTAGTAATGAGAAATAC
TCAGAAGATGTCACTCACCATAGTCCGCAGTGAAAGATAAATGATCTGCCTATTATAGGGGTGCCGGTTT
TAGAGCTAGAAATAGCAAGTAGGCCACTGAGCAAGAACTATGAATGAGATCTTTAGACATATTGCGGCCG
CTTTCTCCGCGATCCAGACATGATAAGATACATTGATGAGTTTGGACAAACCAAAACTAGAATGCAGTGA
AAAAAATGCCTTATTTGTGAAATTTGTGATGCTATTGCCTTATTTGTAACCATTATAAGCTGCAATAAAC
AAGTTATCTATAACAAGAAAATATATATATAATAAGTTATCACGTAAGTAGAACATGAAATAACAATATA
ATTATCGTATGAGTTAAATCTTAAAAGTCACGTAAAAGATAATCATGCGTCATTTTGACTCACGCGGTCG
TTATAGTTCAAAATCAGTGACACTTACCGCATTGACAAGCACGCCTCACGGGAGCTCCAAGCGGCGACTG
AGATGTCCTAAATGCACAGCGACGGATTCGCGCTATTTAGAAAGAGAGAGCAATATTTCAAGAATGCATG
CGTCAATTTTACGCAGACTATCTTTCTAGGGTTAAGAATTCACTGGCCGTCGTTTTACAACGTCGTGACT
GGGAAAACCCTGGCGTTACCCAACTTAATCGCCTTGCAGCACATCCCCCTTTCGCCAGCTGGCGTAATAG
CGAAGAGGCCCGCACCGATCGCCCTTCCCAACAGTTGCGCAGCCTGAATGGCGAATGGCGCCTGATGCGG
TATTTTCTCCTTACGCATCTGTGCGGTATTTCACACCGCATATGGTGCACTCTCAGTACAATCTGCTCTG
ATGCCGCATAGTTAAGCCAGCCCCGACACCCGCCAACACCCGCTGACGCGCCCTGACGGGCTTGTCTGCT
CCCGGCATCCGCTTACAGACAAGCTGTGACCATGTCTCCGGGAGCTGCATGTGTCAGAGGTTTTCACCGT
CATCACCGAAACACGCGAGTTCGAAAGGGCCTCGTGATACGCCTATTTTTATAGGTTAATGTCATGATAA
TAATGGTTTCTTAGACGTCAGGTGGCACTTTTCGGGGAAATGTGCGCGGAACCCCTATTTGTTTATTTTT
CTAAATACATTCAAATATGTATCCGCTCATGAGACAATAACCCTGATAAATGCTTCAATAATATTGAAAA
AGGAAGAGTATGAGTATTCAACATTTCCGTGTCGCCCTTATTCCCTTTTTTGCGGCATTTTGCCTTCCTG
TTTTTGCTCACCCAGAAACGCTGGTGAAAGTAAAAGATGCTGAAGATCAGTTGGGTGCACGAGTGGGTTA
CATCGAACTGGATCTCAACAGCGGTAAGATCCTTGAGAGTTTTCGCCCCGAAGAACGTTTTCCAATGATG
AGCACTTTTAAAGTTCTGCTATGTGGCGCGGTATTATCCCGTATTGACGCCGGGCAAGAGCAACTCGGTC
GCCGCATACACTATTCTCAGAATGACTTGGTTGAGTACTCACCAGTCACAGAAAAGCATCTTACGGATGG
CATGACAGTAAGAGAATTATGCAGTGCTGCCATAACCATGAGTGATAACACTGCGGCCAACTTACTTCTG
ACAACGATCGGAGGACCGAAGGAGCTAACCGCTTTTTTGCACAACATGGGGGATCATGTAACTCGCCTTG
ATCGTTGGGAACCGGAGCTGAATGAAGCCATACCAAACGACGAGCGTGACACCACGATGCCTGTAGCAAT
GGCAACAACGTTGCGCAAACTATTAACTGGCGAACTACTTACTCTAGCTTCCCGGCAACAATTAATAGAC
TGGATGGAGGCGGATAAAGTTGCAGGACCACTTCTGCGCTCGGCCCTTCCGGCTGGCTGGTTTATTGCTG
ATAAATCTGGAGCCGGTGAGCGTGGTTCACGCGGTATCATTGCAGCACTGGGGCCAGATGGTAAGCCCTC
CCGTATCGTAGTTATCTACACGACGGGGAGTCAGGCAACTATGGATGAACGAAATAGACAGATCGCTGAG
ATAGGTGCCTCACTGATTAAGCATTGGTAACTGTCAGACCAAGTTTACTCATATATACTTTAGATTGATT
TAAAACTTCATTTTTAATTTAAAAGGATCTAGGTGAAGATCCTTTTTGATAATCTCATGACCAAAATCCC
TTAACGTGAGTTTTCGTTCCACTGAGCGTCAGACCCCGTAGAAAAGATCAAAGGATCTTCTTGAGATCCT
TTTTTTCTGCGCGTAATCTGCTGCTTGCAAACAAAAAAACCACCGCTACCAGCGGTGGTTTGTTTGCCGG
ATCAAGAGCTACCAACTCTTTTTCCGAAGGTAACTGGCTTCAGCAGAGCGCAGATACCAAATACTGTTCT
TCTAGTGTAGCCGTAGTTAGGCCACCACTTCAAGAACTCTGTAGCACCGCCTACATACCTCGCTCTGCTA
ATCCTGTTACCAGTGGCTGCTGCCAGTGGCGATAAGTCGTGTCTTACCGGGTTGGACTCAAGACGATAGT
TACCGGATAAGGCGCAGCGGTCGGGCTGAACGGGGGGTTCGTGCACACAGCCCAGCTTGGAGCGAACGAC
CTACACCGAACTGAGATACCTACAGCGTGAGCTATGAGAAAGCGCCACGCTTCCCGAAGGGAGAAAGGCG
GACAGGTATCCGGTAAGCGGCAGGGTCGGAACAGGAGAGCGCACGAGGGAGCTTCCAGGGGGAAACGCCT
GGTATCTTTATAGTCCTGTCGGGTTTCGCCACCTCTGACTTGAGCGTCGATTTTTGTGATGCTCGTCAGG
GGGGCGGAGCCTATGGAAAAACGCCAGCAACGCGGCCTTTTTACGGTTCCTGGCCTTTTGCTGGCCTTTT
GCTCACATGTTCTTTCCTGCGTTATCCCCTGATTCTGTGGATAACCGTATTACCGCCTTTGAGTGAGCTG
ATACCGCTCGCCGCAGCCGAACGACCGAGCGCAGCGAGTCAGTGAGCGAGGAAGCGGATGAGCGCCCAAT
ACGCAAACCGCCTCTCACCGCGCGTTGGCCGATTCATTAATGCAGCTGGCACGACAGGTTTCCCGACTGG
AAAGCGGGCAGTGAGCGCAACGCAAACCGCCTCTCCCCGCGCGTTGGCCGATTCATTAATGCAGCTGGCA
CGACAGGTTTCCCGACTGGAAAGCGGGCAGTGAGCGCAACGCAATTAATGTGAGTTAGCTCACTCATTAG
GCACCCCAGGCTTTACACTTTATGCTTCCGGCTCGTATGTTGTGTGGAATTGTGAGCGGATAACAATTTC
ACACAGGAAACAGCTATGACCATGATTACGCCAAGGTCGACTTAACCCTAGAAAGATAATCATATTGTGA
CGTACGTTAAAGATAATCATGCGTAAAATTGACGCATGTGTTTTATCGGTCTGTATATCGAGGTTTATTT
ATTAATTTGAATAGATATTAAGTTTTATTATATTTACACTTACATACTAATAATAAATTCAACAAACAAT
TTATTTATGTTTATTTATTTATTAAAAAAAAACAAAAACTCAAAATTTCTTCTATAAAGTAACAAAACTT
TTAGCAGTGAAAAAAATGCTTTATTTGTGAAATTTGTGATGCTATTGCTTTATTTGTAACCATTATAAGC
TGCAATAAACAAGTTAACAACAACAATTGCATTCATTTTATGTTTCAGGTTCAGGGGGAGGTGTGGGAGG
TTTTTTAAAGCAAGTAAAACCTCTACAAATGTGGTATGGCTGATTATGATCCTCTGGAGATTCATGCGCC
AGGTTTTCTGGTCATGCACCACGTTCGTGGGCCCTCAGGAACCTCCACGTCAGCGGTAACTGTGAAGCCC
AGTCGCTCGTAAAAAGGAAGATTCCGGGGAGCACTGGTTTCGAGGAACGCCGGCACGCCAGCCCGTTCCG
CGGCCTCAACACCAGGAAGAACGACAGCGCTTCCCAAACCTTTACCTTGGTGATCTGGGCTGACACCGAC
AGTGGCAAGAAACCACGCAGGCTCCTTTGGTCTATGAGGAGCCAGCAAGCCCTCCATTTGCTGTTGTGCC
GCCAACCTACTCCCTGACAGCTCGGCCATCCGCGGACCTATTTCCGCGAACACTGCGCCGGCTTCGACGC
TTTCCGGAGTAGTCCAGACCGCAACTGCGGCACCATCGTCCGCAACCCAAACTTTACCAATGTCCAGACC
CACGCGCGTAAGAAACAGCTCTTGCAACTCAGTTACCCTCTCTATGTGTCTGTCCGGATCTACGGTATGG
CGGGTCGCTGGATAATCTGCAAATGCTGCGGCAAGTGTTCGGACAGCCCGTGGTACATCGTCACGGGTAG
CGAGCCTAACAGTGGGCTTATATTCCGTCATGGGGCCGGGGTTCTCCTCCACGTCGCCGGCCTGCTTCAG
CAGGCTGAAGTTGGTGGCGCCGCTGCCCCCGGGGAGCATGTCAAGGTCAAAATCGTCAAGAGCGTCAGCA
GGCAGCATATCAAGGTCAAAGTCGTCAAGGGCATCGGCTGGGAGCATGTCTAAGTCAAAATCGTCAAGGG
CGTCGGTCGGCCCGCCGCTTTCGCACTTTAGCTGTTTCTCCAGGCCACATATGATTAGTTCCAGGCCGAA
AAGGAAGGCAGGTTCGGCTCCCTGCCGGTCGAACAGCTCAATTGCTTGTTTCAGAAGTGGGGGCATAGAA
TCGGTGGTAGGTGTCTCTCTTTCCTCTTTTGCTACTTGATGCTCCTGTTCCTCCAATACGCAGCCCAGTG
TAAAGTGGCCCACGGCGGACAGAGCGTACAGTGCGTTCTCCAGGGAGAAGCCTTGCTGACACAGGAACGC
GAGCTGATTTTCCAGGGTTTCGTACTGTTTCTCTGTTGGGCGGGTGCCGAGATGCACTTTAGCCCCGTCA
CGATGTGAGAGGAGAGCACAGCGGTATGACTTGGCGTTGTTCCGCAGAAAGTCTTGCCATGACTCGCCTT
CCAGGGGGCAGGAGTGGGTATGATGCCTGTCCAGCATCTCGATTGGCAGGGCATCGAGCAGGGCCCGCTT
GTTCTTCACGTGCCAGTACAGGGTAGGCTGCTCAACTCCCAGCTTTTGAGCGAGTTTCCTTGTCGTCAGG
CCTTCGATACCGACTCCATTGAGTAATTCCAGAGCAGAGTTTATGACTTTGCTCTTGTCCAGTCTAGACA
TCTTATCGTCATCGTCTTTGTAATCCATGGTGGCGGATCCCGCGTCACGACACCTGTGTTCTGGCGGCAA
ACCCGTTGCGAAAAAGAACGTTCACGGCGACTACTGCACTTATATACGGTTCTCCCCCACCCTCGGGAAA
AAGGCGGAGCCAGTACACGACATCACTTTCCCAGTTTACCCCGCGCCACCTTCTCTAGGCACCGGTTCAA
TTGCCGACCCCTCCCCCCAACTTCTCGGGCACTGTGGGCCATGTGCGCTCTGCCCCATGGTAATAGCCAT
GACTAATACGTAGATGTACTGCCAAGTAGGAAAGTGCCATAAGGTCATGTACTGGGCATAATGCCAGGCG
GGCCATTTACCGTCATTGACGTCAATAGGGGGCGTACTTGGCATATGATACACTTGATGTACTGCCAAGT
GGGCAGTTTACCGTAAATACTCCACCCATTGACGTCAATGGAAAGTGCCTATTGGCGTTACTATGGGAAC
ATACGTCATTATTGACGTCAATGGGCGGGGGTCGTTGGGCGGTCAGCCAGGCGGGCCATTTACCGTAAGT
TATGTAACGCGGAACTCCATATATGGGCTATGAACTAATGACCCCGTAATTGATTACTATTAATAACTAG
TCAATAATCAATGTCATAAGCTCTAATCGCATAATCGAGCTAAGAGCGATTAATATGCTTAGCTAGCTTA
GCTAAGCTAGATTTCTCTATTCTCCCACAATATATAGCAGCTATTAGCTTAGCAGTCCGAATACGATCGT
CCACGATCCATAAGCGTAACACATTTGAGTAGCGACTGACGGGCACCGGAGCCACTCGAGTGGAATT
